>Addgene plasmid #136877 | pEBTetBl-CLIP-ALMS1 | addgene full sequence | sequence record 276360 | Addgene NGS Result
TTGTACAAAGTGGTGATGGCAGCTAGCGGCGCGCCCGGCCGCTCGAGTCTAGAGGGCCCGTTTAAACCCG
CTGATCAGCCTCGACTGTGCCTTCTAGTTGCCAGCCATCTGTTGTTTGCCCCTCCCCCGTGCCTTCCTTG
ACCCTGGAAGGTGCCACTCCCACTGTCCTTTCCTAATAAAATGAGGAAATTGCATCGCATTGTCTGAGTA
GGTGTCATTCTATTCTGGGGGGTGGGGTGGGGCAGGACAGCAAGGGGGAGGATTGGGAAGACAATAGCAG
GCTAGAGGATCGATCCCCGCCCCGGACGAACTAAACCTGACTACGACATCTCTGCCCCTTCTTCGCGGGG
CAGTGCATGTAATCCCTTCAGTTGGTTGGTACAACTTGCCAACTGGGCCCTGTTCCACATGTGACACGGG
GGGGGACCAAACACAAAGGGGTTCTCTGACTGTAGTTGACATCCTTATAAATGGATGTGCACATTTGCCA
ACACTGAGTGGCTTTCATCCTGGAGCAGACTTTGCAGTCTGTGGACTGCAACACAACATTGCCTTTATGT
GTAACTCTTGGCTGAAGCTCTTACACCAATGCTGGGGGACATGTACCTCCCAGGGGCCCAGGAAGACTAC
GGGAGGCTACACCAACGTCAATCAGAGGGGCCTGTGTAGCTACCGATAAGCGGACCCTCAAGAGGGCATT
AGCAATAGTGTTTATAAGGCCCCCTTGTTAACCCTAAACGGGTAGCATATGCTTCCCGGGTAGTAGTATA
TACTATCCAGACTAACCCTAATTCAATAGCATATGTTACCCAACGGGAAGCATATGCTATCGAATTAGGG
TTAGTAAAAGGGTCCTAAGGAACAGCGATATCTCCCACCCCATGAGCTGTCACGGTTTTATTTACATGGG
GTCAGGATTCCACGAGGGTAGTGAACCATTTTAGTCACAAGGGCAGTGGCTGAAGATCAAGGAGCGGGCA
GTGAACTCTCCTGAATCTTCGCCTGCTTCTTCATTCTCCTTCGTTTAGCTAATAGAATAACTGCTGAGTT
GTGAACAGTAAGGTGTATGTGAGGTGCTCGAAAACAAGGTTTCAGGTGACGCCCCCAGAATAAAATTTGG
ACGGGGGGTTCAGTGGTGGCATTGTGCTATGACACCAATATAACCCTCACAAACCCCTTGGGCAATAAAT
ACTAGTGTAGGAATGAAACATTCTGAATATCTTTAACAATAGAAATCCATGGGGTGGGGACAAGCCGTAA
AGACTGGATGTCCATCTCACACGAATTTATGGCTATGGGCAACACATAATCCTAGTGCAATATGATACTG
GGGTTATTAAGATGTGTCCCAGGCAGGGACCAAGACAGGTGAACCATGTTGTTACACTCTATTTGTAACA
AGGGGAAAGAGAGTGGACGCCGACAGCAGCGGACTCCACTGGTTGTCTCTAACACCCCCGAAAATTAAAC
GGGGCTCCACGCCAATGGGGCCCATAAACAAAGACAAGTGGCCACTCTTTTTTTTGAAATTGTGGAGTGG
GGGCACGCGTCAGCCCCCACACGCCGCCCTGCGGTTTTGGACTGTAAAATAAGGGTGTAATAACTTGGCT
GATTGTAACCCCGCTAACCACTGCGGTCAAACCACTTGCCCACAAAACCACTAATGGCACCCCGGGGAAT
ACCTGCATAAGTAGGTGGGCGGGCCAAGATAGGGGCGCGATTGCTGCGATCTGGAGGACAAATTACACAC
ACTTGCGCCTGAGCGCCAAGCACAGGGTTGTTGGTCCTCATATTCACGAGGTCGCTGAGAGCACGGTGGG
CTAATGTTGCCATGGGTAGCATATACTACCCAAATATCTGGATAGCATATGCTATCCTAATCTATATCTG
GGTAGCATAGGCTATCCTAATCTATATCTGGGTAGTATATGCTATCCTAATCTGTATCCGGGTAGCATAT
GCTATCCTAATAGAGATTAGGGTAGTATATGCTATCCTAATTTATATCTGGGTAGCATATACTACCCAAA
TATCTGGATAGCATATGCTATCCTAATCTATATCTGGGTAGCATATGCTATCCTAATCTATATCTGGGTA
GCATAGGCTATCCTAATCTATATCTGGGTAGCATATGCTATCCTAATCTATATCTGGGTAGTATATGCTA
TCCTAATTTATATCTGGGTAGCATAGGCTATCCTAATCTATATCTGGGTAGCATATGCTATCCTAATCTA
TATCTGGGTAGTATATGCTATCCTAATCTGTATCCGGGTAGCATATGCTATCCTCATGCATATACAGTCA
GCATATGATACCCAGTAGTAGAGTGGGAGTGCTATCCTTTGCATATGCCGCCACCTCCCAAGGGGGCGTG
AATTTTCGCTGCTTGTCCTTTTCCTGCTGGTTGCTCCCATTCTTAGGTGAATTTAAGGAGGCCAGGCTAA
AGCCGTCGCATGTCTGATTGCTCACCAGGTAAATGTCGCTAATGTTTTCCAACGCGAGAAGGTGTTGAGC
GCGGAGCTGAGTGACGTGACAACATGGGTATGCCCAATTGCCCCATGTTGGGAGGACGAAAATGGTGACA
AGACAGATGGCCAGAAATACACCAACAGCACGCATGATGTCTACTGGGGATTTATTCTTTAGTGCGGGGG
AATACACGGCTTTTAATACGATTGAGGGCGTCTCCTAACAAGTTACATCACTCCTGCCCTTCCTCACCCT
CATCTCCATCACCTCCTTCATCTCCGTCATCTCCGTCATCACCCTCCGCGGCAGCCCCTTCCACCATAGG
TGGAAACCAGGGAGGCAAATCTACTCCATCGTCAAAGCTGCACACAGTCACCCTGATATTGCAGGTAGGA
GCGGGCTTTGTCATAACAAGGTCCTTAATCGCATCCTTCAAAACCTCAGCAAATATATGAGTTTGTAAAA
AGACCATGAAATAACAGACAATGGACTCCCTTAGCGGGCCAGGTTGTGGGCCGGGTCCAGGGGCCATTCC
AAAGGGGAGACGACTCAATGGTGTAAGACGACATTGTGGAATAGCAAGGGCAGTTCCTCGCCTTAGGTTG
TAAAGGGAGGTCTTACTACCTCCATATACGAACACACCGGCGACCCAAGTTCCTTCGTCGGTAGTCCTTT
CTACGTGACTCCTAGCCAGGAGAGCTCTTAAACCTTCTGCAATGTTCTCAAATTTCGGGTTGGAACCTCC
TTGACCACGATGCTTTCCAAACCACCCTCCTTTTTTGCGCCTGCCTCCATCACCCTGACCCCGGGGTCCA
GTGCTTGGGCCTTCTCCTGGGTCATCTGCGGGGCCCTGCTCTATCGCTCCCGGGGGCACGTCAGGCTCAC
CATCTGGGCCACCTTCTTGGTGGTATTCAAAATAATCGGCTTCCCCTACAGGGTGGAAAAATGGCCTTCT
ACCTGGAGGGGGCCTGCGCGGTGGAGACCCGGATGATGATGACTGACTACTGGGACTCCTGGGCCTCTTT
TCTCCACGTCCACGACCTCTCCCCCTGGCTCTTTCACGACTTCCCCCCCTGGCTCTTTCACGTCCTCTAC
CCCGGCGGCCTCCACTACCTCCTCGACCCCGGCCTCCACTACCTCCTCGACCCCGGCCTCCACTGCCTCC
TCGACCCCGGCCTCCACCTCCTGCTCCTGCCCCTCCTGCTCCTGCCCCTCCTCCTGCTCCTGCCCCTCCT
GCCCCTCCTGCTCCTGCCCCTCCTGCCCCTCCTGCTCCTGCCCCTCCTSCNNNNNNCCCTCCTSCTCCTC
CCCCTCCTGCNCNNCCNCNNTCCTGCCCCTCCTGCCCCTCCTCCTGCTCCTGCCCCTCCTGCCCCTCCTG
CTCCYSCCCCTCCTGCCCCTCCTGCTCCTGCCCCTCCTGCCCCTCCTGCTCCTGCCCCTCCGCCACTCCT
GCACCTCCTGCTCCTGCCCCTCCTGCCCCTCCTGCCCCTCCYCCTGCTCCTGCCCCTCCTGCTCCTGCCC
CTCCTGCCCCTCCTGCCCCTCCTGCTCCTGCCCCTCCTCCTSCTCCTGCCCCTCCYGCCCCTCCTGCCCC
TCCCCCCCCCCCTSCCCCYCCYSCCCCYCCTCCTGCTCCTGCCCCTCCTCCTGCTCCTGCCCCTCCTGCC
CCCCCCCCCCTCCTCCTCCTSCCCCTCCYSCYGCTCCTGCCCCTCCTGCCCCTCCTGCCCCTCCTCCTCC
TSCTGCCCCTCCTCCTGCTCCTGCCCCTCCTGCCCCTCCTGCCCCTCCTGCCCCTCCTCCTGCTCCTGCC
CCTCCTCCTGCTCCTGCCCCTCCTGCTCCTGCCCCTCCCGCTCCTGCTCCTGCTCCTGTTCCACCGTGGG
TCCCTTTGCAGCCAATGCAACTTGGACGTTTTTGGGGTCTCCGGACACCATCTCTATGTCTTGGCCCTGA
TCCTGAGCCGCCCGGGGCTCCTGGTCTTCCGCCTCCTCGTCCTCGTCCTCTTCCCCGTCCTCGTCCATGG
TTATCACCCCCTCTTCTTTGAGGTCCACTGCCGCCGGAGCCTTCTGGTCCAGATGTGTCTCCCTTCTCTC
CTAGGCCATTTCCAGGTCCTGTACCTGGCCCCTCGTCAGACATGATTCACACTAAAAGAGATCAATAGAC
ATCTTTATTAGACGACGCTCAGTGAATACAGGGAGTGCAGACTCCTGCCCCCTCCAACAGCCCCCCCACC
CTCATCCCCTTCATGGTCGCTGTCAGACAGATCCAGGTCTGAAAATTCCCCATCCTCCGAACCATCCTCG
TCCTCATCACCAATTACTCGCAGCCCGGAAAACTCCCGCTGAACATCCTCAAGATTTGCGTCCTGAGCCT
CAAGCCAGGCCTCAAATTCCTCGTCCCCCTTTTTGCTGGACGGTAGGGATGGGGATTCTCGGGACCCCTC
CTCTTCCTCTTCAAGGTCACCAGACAGAGATGCTACTGGGGCAACGGAAGAAAAGCTGGGTGCGGCCTGT
GAGGATCAGCTTATCGATGATAAGCTGTCAAACATGAGAATTCTTGAAGACGAAAGGGCCTCGTGATACG
CCTATTTTTATAGGTTAATGTCATGATAATAATGGTTTCTTAGACGTCAGGTGGCACTTTTCGGGGAAAT
GTGCGCGGAACCCCTATTTGTTTATTTTTCTAAATACATTCAAATATGTATCCGCTCATGAGACAATAAC
CCTGATAAATGCTTCAATAATATTGAAAAAGGAAGAGTATGAGTATTCAACATTTCCGTGTCGCCCTTAT
TCCCTTTTTTGCGGCATTTTGCCTTCCTGTTTTTGCTCACCCAGAAACGCTGGTGAAAGTAAAAGATGCT
GAAGATCAGTTGGGTGCACGAGTGGGTTACATCGAACTGGATCTCAACAGCGGTAAGATCCTTGAGAGTT
TTCGCCCCGAAGAACGTTTTCCAATGATGAGCACTTTTAAAGTTCTGCTATGTGGCGCGGTATTATCCCG
TGTTGACGCCGGGCAAGAGCAACTCGGTCGCCGCATACACTATTCTCAGAATGACTTGGTTGAGTACTCA
CCAGTCACAGAAAAGCATCTTACGGATGGCATGACAGTAAGAGAATTATGCAGTGCTGCCATAACCATGA
GTGATAACACTGCGGCCAACTTACTTCTGACAACGATCGGAGGACCGAAGGAGCTAACCGCTTTTTTGCA
CAACATGGGGGATCATGTAACTCGCCTTGATCGTTGGGAACCGGAGCTGAATGAAGCCATACCAAACGAC
GAGCGTGACACCACGATGCCTGCAGCAATGGCAACAACGTTGCGCAAACTATTAACTGGCGAACTACTTA
CTCTAGCTTCCCGGCAACAATTAATAGACTGGATGGAGGCGGATAAAGTTGCAGGACCACTTCTGCGCTC
GGCCCTTCCGGCTGGCTGGTTTATTGCTGATAAATCTGGAGCCGGTGAGCGTGGGTCTCGCGGTATCATT
GCAGCACTGGGGCCAGATGGTAAGCCCTCCCGTATCGTAGTTATCTACACGACGGGGAGTCAGGCAACTA
TGGATGAACGAAATAGACAGATCGCTGAGATAGGTGCCTCACTGATTAAGCATTGGTAACTGTCAGACCA
AGTTTACTCATATATACTTTAGATTGATTTAAAACTTCATTTTTAATTTAAAAGGATCTAGGTGAAGATC
CTTTTTGATAATCTCATGACCAAAATCCCTTAACGTGAGTTTTCGTTCCACTGAGCGTCAGACCCCGTAG
AAAAGATCAAAGGATCTTCTTGAGATCCTTTTTTTCTGCGCGTAATCTGCTGCTTGCAAACAAAAAAACC
ACCGCTACCAGCGGTGGTTTGTTTGCCGGATCAAGAGCTACCAACTCTTTTTCCGAAGGTAACTGGCTTC
AGCAGAGCGCAGATACCAAATACTGTCCTTCTAGTGTAGCCGTAGTTAGGCCACCACTTCAAGAACTCTG
TAGCACCGCCTACATACCTCGCTCTGCTAATCCTGTTACCAGTGGCTGCTGCCAGTGGCGATAAGTCGTG
TCTTACCGGGTTGGACTCAAGACGATAGTTACCGGATAAGGCGCAGCGGTCGGGCTGAACGGGGGGTTCG
TGCACACAGCCCAGCTTGGAGCGAACGACCTACACCGAACTGAGATACCTACAGCGTGAGCTATGAGAAA
GCGCCACGCTTCCCGAAGGGAGAAAGGCGGACAGGTATCCGGTAAGCGGCAGGGTCGGAACAGGAGAGCG
CACGAGGGAGCTTCCAGGGGGAAACGCCTGGTATCTTTATAGTCCTGTCGGGTTTCGCCACCTCTGACTT
GAGCGTCGATTTTTGTGATGCTCGTCAGGGGGGCGGAGCCTATGGAAAAACGCCAGCAACGCGGCCTTTT
TACGGTTCCTGGCCTTTTGCTGGCCTTGAAGCTGTCCCTGATGGTCGTCATCTACCTGCCTGGACAGCAT
GGCCTGCAACGCGGGCATCCCGATGCCGCCGGAAGCGAGAAGAATCATAATGGGGAAGGCCATCCAGCCT
CGCGTCGAACTAGATGATCCGGCTGTGGAATGTGTGTCAGTTAGGGTGTGGAAAGTCCCCAGGCTCCCCA
GCAGGCAGAAGTATGCAAAGCATGCATCTCAATTAGTCAGCAACCAGGTGTGGAAAGTCCCCAGGCTCCC
CAGCAGGCAGAAGTATGCAAAGCATGCATCTCAATTAGTCAGCAACCATAGTCCCGCCCCTAACTCCGCC
CATCCCGCCCCTAACTCCGCCCAGTTCCGCCCATTCTCCGCCCCATGGCTGACTAATTTTTTTTATTTAT
GCAGAGGCCGAGGCCGCCTCGGCCTCTGAGCTATTCCAGAAGTAGTGAGGAGGCTTTTTTGGAGGGTGAC
CGCCACGACCGGTATGGCCAAGCCTTTGTCTCAAGAAGAATCCACCCTCATTGAAAGAGCAACGGCTACA
ATCAACAGCATCCCCATCTCTGAAGACTACAGCGTCGCCAGCGCAGCTCTCTCTAGCGACGGCCGCATCT
TCACTGGTGTCAATGTATATCATTTTACTGGGGGACCTTGTGCAGAACTCGTGGTGCTGGGCACTGCTGC
TGCTGCGGCAGCTGGCAACCTGACTTGTATCGTCGCGATCGGAAATGAGAACAGGGGCATCTTGAGCCCC
TGCGGACGGTGCCGACAGGTGCTTCTCGATCTGCATCCTGGGATCAAAGCCATAGTGAAGGACAGTGATG
GACAGCCGACGGCAGTTGGGATTCGTGAATTGCTGCCCTCTGGTTATGTGTGGGAGGGCTAACGGTCCGA
CGCGGCCCGACGGGTCCGAGGGGGGTCGACCTCGAAACTTGTTTATTGCAGCTTATAATGGTTACAAATA
AAGCAATAGCATCACAAATTTCACAAATAAAGCATTTTTTTCACTGCATTCTAGTTGTGGTTTGTCCAAA
CTCATCAATGTATCTTATCATGTCTGGATCTGATCCGAACCCCTTCCTCGACCAATTCTCATGTTTGACA
GCTTATCATCGCAGATCCGGGCAACGTTGTTGCCATTGCTCGACCAATTCTCATGTTTGACAGCTTATCA
TCGCAGATCCGTATGGTGCACTCTCAGTACAATCTGCTCTGATGCCGCATAGTTAAGCCAGTATCTGCTC
CCTGCTTGTGTGTTGGAGGTCGCTGAGTAGTGCGCGAGCAAAATTTAAGCTACAACAAGGCAAGGCTTGA
CCGACAATTGCATGAAGAATCTGCTTAGGGTTAGGCGTTTTGCGCTGCTTCGCGATGTACGGGCCAGATA
TACGCGTATCTGAGGGGACTAGGGTGTGTTTAGGCGAAAAGCGGGGCTTCGGTTGTACGCGGTTAGGAGT
CCCCTCAGGATATAGTAGTTTCGCTTTTGCATAGGGAGGGGGAAATGTAGTCTTATGCAATACTCTTGTA
GTCTTGCAACATGGTAACGATGAGTTAGCAACATGCCTTACAAGGAGAGAAAAAGCACCGTGCATGCCGA
TTGGTGGAAGTAAGGTGGTACGATCGTGCCTTATTAGGAAGGCAACAGACGGGTCTGACATGGATTGGAC
GAACCACTGAATTCCGCATTGCAGAGATATTGTATTTAAGTGCCTAGCTCGATACAATAAACGCCATTTG
ACCATTCACCACATTGGTGTGCACCTCCAAGCTGGCCGGGGATCCTCTAGGGCCTCTGAGCTATTCCAGA
AGTAGTGAAGAGGCTTTTTTGGAGGCCTAGGCTTTTGCAAAAAGCTCCGGATCGATCCTGAGAACTTCAG
GGTGAGTTTGGGGACCCTTGATTGTTCTTTCTTTTTCGCTATTGTAAAATTCATGTTATATGGAGGGGGC
AAAGTTTTCAGGGTGTTGTTTAGAATGGGAAGATGTCCCTTGTATCACCATGGACCCTCATGATAATTTT
GTTTCTTTCACTTTCTACTCTGTTGACAACCATTGTCTCCTCTTATTTTCTTTTCATTTTCTGTAACTTT
TTCGTTAAACTTTAGCTTGCATTTGTAACGAATTTTTAAATTCACTTTTGTTTATTTGTCAGATTGTAAG
TACTTTCTCTAATCACTTTTTTTTCAAGGCAATCAGGGTATATTATATTGTACTTCAGCACAGTTTTAGA
GAACAATTGTTATAATTAAATGATAAGGTAGAATATTTCTGCATATAAATTCTGGCTGGCGTGGAAATAT
TCTTATTGGTAGAAACAACTACATCCTGGTCATCATCCTGCCTTTCTCTTTATGGTTACAATGATATACA
CTGTTTGAGATGAGGATAAAATACTCTGAGTCCAAACCGGGCCCCTCTGCTAACCATGTTCATGCCTTCT
TCTTTTTCCTACAGCTCCTGGGCAACGTGCTGGTTATTGTGCTGTCTCATCATTTTGGCAAAGAATTGTA
ATACGACTCACTATAGGGCGAATTGATATGTCTAGATTAGATAAAAGTAAAGTGATTAACAGCGCATTAG
AGCTGCTTAATGAGGTCGGAATCGAAGGTTTAACAACCCGTAAACTCGCCCAGAAGCTAGGTGTAGAGCA
GCCTACATTGTATTGGCATGTAAAAAATAAGCGGGCTTTGCTCGACGCCTTAGCCATTGAGATGTTAGAT
AGGCACCATACTCACTTTTGCCCTTTAGAAGGGGAAAGCTGGCAAGATTTTTTACGTAATAACGCTAAAA
GTTTTAGATGTGCTTTACTAAGTCATCGCGATGGAGCAAAAGTACATTTAGGTACACGGCCTACAGAAAA
ACAGTATGAAACTCTCGAAAATCAATTAGCCTTTTTATGCCAACAAGGTTTTTCACTAGAGAATGCATTA
TATGCACTCAGCGCTGTGGGGCATTTTACTTTAGGTTGCGTATTGGAAGATCAAGAGCATCAAGTCGCTA
AAGAAGAAAGGGAAACACCTACTACTGATAGTATGCCGCCATTATTACGACAAGCTATCGAATTATTTGA
TCACCAAGGTGCAGAGCCAGCCTTCTTATTCGGCCTTGAATTGATCATATGCGGATTAGAAAAACAACTT
AAATGTGAAAGTGGGTCCGCGTACAGCGGATCCCGGGAATTCAGATCTTATTAAAGCAGAACTTGTTTAT
TGCAGCTTATAATGGTTACAAATAAAGCAATAGCATCACAAATTTCACAAATAAAGCATTTTTTTCACTG
CATTCTAGTTGTGGTTTGTCCAAACTCATCAATGTATCTTATCATGTCTGGTCGAATCCATGGCGCAGAA
CTGGTAGGTATGGAAGATCCGCGTTGACATTGATTATTGACTAGTTATTAATAGTAATCAATTACGGGGT
CATTAGTTCATAGCCCATATATGGAGTTCCGCGTTACATAACTTACGGTAAATGGCCCGCCTGGCTGACC
GCCCAACGACCCCCGCCCATTGACGTCAATAATGACGTATGTTCCCATAGTAACGCCAATAGGGACTTTC
CATTGACGTCAATGGGTGGAGTATTTACGGTAAACTGCCCACTTGGCAGTACATCAAGTGTATCATATGC
CAAGTACGCCCCCTATTGACGTCAATGACGGTAAATGGCCCGCCTGGCATTATGCCCAGTACATGACCTT
ATGGGACTTTCCTACTTGGCAGTACATCTACGTATTAGTCATCGCTATTACCATGGTGATGCGGTTTTGG
CAGTACATCAATGGGCGTGGATAGCGGTTTGACTCACGGGGATTTCCAAGTCTCCACCCCATTGACGTCA
ATGGGAGTTTGTTTTGGCACCAAAATCAACGGGACTTTCCAAAATGTCGTAACAACTCCGCCCCATTGAC
GCAAATGGGCGGTAGGCGTGTACGGTGGGAGGTCTATATAAGCAGAGCTCTCCCTATCAGTGATAGAGAT
CTCCCTATCAGTGATAGAGATCGTCGACGAGCTCGTTTAGTGAACCGTCAGATCGCCTGGAGACGCCATC
CACGCTGTTTTGACCTCCATAGAAGACACCGGGACCGATCCAGCCTCCGGACTCTAGCGTTTAAACTTAA
GCTTACCACCATGGATTATAAAGACGATGATGACAAGCACCACCACCACCACCACGACAAGGATTGTGAA
ATGAAACGCACCACACTGGACAGCCCTTTGGGGAAGCTGGAGCTGTCTGGTTGTGAGCAGGGTCTGCACG
AAATAATTTTTCTGGGCAAGGGGACGTCTGCAGCTGATGCCGTGGAGGTCCCAGCCCCCGCTGCGGTTCT
CGGAGGTCCGGAGCCCCTGATACAGGCTACAGCCTGGCTGAATGCCTATTTCCACCAGCCCGAGGCTATC
GAAGAGTTCCCCGTGCCGGCTCTTCACCATCCCGTTTTCCAGCAAGAGTCGTTCACCAGACAGGTGTTAT
GGAAGCTGCTGAAGGTTGTGAAATTCGGAGAAGTGATTTCTGAGTCACACTTAGCAGCCCTGGTAGGCAA
CCCCGCAGCCACGGCAGCAGTGAATACGGCACTGGATGGCAATCCTGTCCCTATCCTGATCCCGTGCCAC
AGAGTGGTCCAGGGGGATTCGGATGTGGGGCCGTACCTTGGTGGACTGGCCGTGAAGGAATGGCTTCTGG
CCCATGAAGGCCACCGGTTGGGGAAGCCAGGCTTGGGATTCGAACTGGAGGTGCTGTTCCAGGGCCCCGG
TACCGCCATCACAAGTTTGTACAAAAAAGCAGGCTTAGCGTCGACTAGCAACATGGAGCCCGAGGATCTG
CCATGGCCGGGCGAGCTGGAGGAGGAGGAGGAGGAGGAGGAGGAGGAGGAGGAGGAAGAGGAGGAGGCTG
CAGCGGCGGCGGCGGCGAACGTGGACGACGTAGTGGTCGTGGAGGAGGTGGAGGAAGAGGCGGGGCGGGA
GTTGGACTCCGACTCTCACTACGGGCCCCAGCATCTGGAAAGTATAGACGACGAGGAGGACGAGGAGGCC
AAGGCCTGGCTGCAGGCGCACCCCGGCAGGATTTTGCCTCCGCTGTCGCCCCCGCAGCACCGCTACTCGG
AGGGCGAGCGGACCTCCCTGGAGAAGAAAACAGAATCTTGGCATTGTCTTCCTCAAGAAATGGACTCTTC
CCAAACCTTGGATACATCCCAGACTAGGTTTAATGTGAGAACGGAAGATACTGAAGTGACAGACTTCCCC
TCTCTGGAGGAGGGCATATTGACGCAATCAGAAAATCAAGTAAAGGAACCCAACAGAGATCTCTTCTGTT
CTCCACTGCTAGTCATACAAGATAGCTTTGCTTCTCCTGATTTGCCTTTGCTGACCTGTTTGACACAAGA
CCAAGAATTTGCGCCTGATTCTTTATTTCATCAAAGTGAACTAAGTTTTGCACCTCTGAGGGGAATTCCT
GATAAGTCTGAAGATACTGAATGGTCTTCTCGACCATCGGAAGTTAGTGAAGCTTTATTCCAGGCTACTG
CAGAAGTAGCTTCAGACTTAGCAAGCAGTCGCTTTAGTGTATCTCAGCACCCGCTTATAGGCAGCACAGC
TGTTGGGTCTCAGTGCCCTTTTTTACCTTCTGAACAAGGGAATAATGAAGAGACTATTTCGTCTGTTGAT
GAACTGAAAATTCCCAAAGACTGTGATCGTTATGATGATCTTTGTTCATATATGTCATGGAAGACACGAA
AAGATACACAGTGGCCTGAAAACAATTTAGCTGATAAAGATCAAGTTTCAGTTGCAACTTCATTTGACAT
AACTGATGAAAACATAGCTACTAAAAGAAGTGACCATTTTGATGCTGCTCGTTCATATGGGCAGTATTGG
ACACAGGAAGATTCATCTAAGCAGGCAGAAACATATTTAACCAAGGGCCTGCAGGGGAAGGTTGAGTCTG
ACGTCATTACTCTGGATGGCCTAAATGAAAATGCTGTTGTATGCAGTGAAAGAGTTGCTGAACTACAAAG
AAAGCCAACAAGAGAGTCGGAATATCACTCTTCAGATCTCAGAATGTTGAGGATGTCTCCTGACACTGTG
CCAAAGGCTCCTAAACATTTAAAAGCAGGAGACACTTCTAAAGGAGGCATAGCTAAAGTTACTCAATCCA
ACTTGAAGTCAGGCATCACTACCACTCCTGTTGATTCAGACATTGGATCTCATTTATCCTTGTCCCTTGA
GGACCTGTCTCAGTTGGCTGTAAGTTCTCTAGAAACTACTACTGGTCAACACACTGATACTCTCAACCAA
AAGACATTAGCAGATACTCATCTAACTGAAGAGACTCTGAAAGTCACAGCTATTCCTGAACCAGCTGACC
AGAAGACTGCAACACCAACAGTACTCTCTAGTTCCCACTCACATAGGGGGAAGCCCAGCATTTTCTACCA
GCAGGGCTTGCCAGACAGTCATCTAACTGAAGAGGCTTTGAAAGTTTCAGCTGCTCCTGGACTAGCTGAC
CAGACAACTGGCATGTCAACTCTAACCTCTACTTCCTACTCACATAGAGAGAAGCCTGGTACTTTTTACC
AACAAGAGTTACCAGAGAGTAACTTAACCGAAGAGCCTTTGGAAGTTTCAGCTGCTCCTGGCCCAGTGGA
GCAGAAGACGGGAATACCTACAGTATCCTCTACATCCCACTCACATGTAGAGGACCTCCTCTTTTTCTAT
CGACAGACCTTGCCAGATGGTCATCTAACTGATCAGGCTCTGAAAGTCTCAGCTGTGTCTGGACCAGCTG
ACCAGAAGACTGGGACAGCAACAGTACTCTCTACTCCCCACTCACATAGAGAGAAGCCTGGTATTTTTTA
CCAACAAGAGTTCGCAGACAGTCATCAAACTGAAGAGACTCTTACTAAAGTTTCAGCCACTCCTGGACCA
GCTGACCAGAAGACTGAGATACCAGCAGTACAGTCTAGTTCTTACTCACAAAGAGAAAAGCCTAGTATTT
TGTACCCACAGGACTTAGCAGACAGTCATCTACCTGAAGAGGGTCTGAAAGTTTCAGCTGTTGCTGGACC
AGCTGACCAGAAGACTGGCCTACCAACAGTACCCTCTAGTGCATACTCACACAGAGAGAAGCTCCTTGTT
TTCTACCAACAGGCCTTGCTGGACAGCCATCTACCCGAAGAGGCTCTGAAAGTTTCAGCTGTTTCTGGAC
CAGCTGACGGAAAGACTGGGACACCAGCTGTAACCTCTACTTCCTCTGCGTCCTCTTCACTTGGAGAAAA
GCCCAGTGCTTTCTATCAGCAGACCTTACCCAATAGTCATCTAACTGAAGAGGCTCTGAAAGTATCAATT
GTTCCTGGACCAGGTGATCAGAAGACTGGGATACCCTCAGCACCATCTAGTTTCTACTCACACAGAGAGA
AGCCCATTATTTTTTCCCAGCAGACCCTGCCAGACTTTCTTTTCCCTGAAGAAGCTCTGAAGGTTTCAGC
TGTTTCTGTATTGGCTGCCCAGAAGACTGGGACACCAACAGTGTCCTCTAATTCTCACTCACATAGCGAG
AAATCTAGTGTTTTCTACCAGCAGGAGTTGCCAGACAGTGATCTACCTAGAGAATCTCTGAAAATGTCTG
CTATTCCTGGACTGACTGACCAGAAGACTGTCCCAACACCAACAGTACCTTCAGGTTCCTTCTCACATAG
AGAGAAGCCCAGTATTTTCTATCAACAGGAGTGGCCAGATAGTTATGCAACTGAAAAGGCTCTGAAAGTT
TCAACTGGCCCTGGACCAGCTGACCAGAAGACTGAGATACCAGCAGTACAGTCTAGTTCTTACCCACAGA
GGGAGAAGCCTAGTGTTTTGTACCCACAGGTGTTATCAGACAGTCATCTACCTGAAGAGAGTCTGAAAGT
TTCAGCCTTCCCTGGACCAGCTGACCAGATGACTGACACACCAGCAGTACCGTCTACTTTCTACTCACAA
AGAGAGAAGCCTGGTATTTTCTACCAACAGACCTTGCCAGAGAGTCATCTGCCTAAAGAGGCTCTGAAAA
TTTCAGTAGCTCCTGGACTAGCAGACCAGAAGACTGGCACACCAACTGTAACCTCAACTTCCTACTCACA
ACATAGAGAAAAGCCCAGCATTTTCCACCAGCAGGCCTTGCCAGGTACTCATATACCTGAAGAGGCTCAG
AAAGTTTCAGCTGTTACTGGACCAGGTAACCAGAAGACTTGGATACCAAGAGTACTTTCTACCTTCTACT
CACAAAGAGAGAAACCTGGTATTTTCTATCAACAGACCTTGCCAGGTAGTCACATACCTGAAGAGGCACA
GAAAGTTTCACCTGTTCTTGGACCAGCTGACCAGAAGACTGGGACACCAACTCCAACCTCTGCTTCTTAC
TCACACACAGAGAAGCCTGGTATTTTCTACCAACAGGTCTTGCCAGATAATCATCCAACTGAAGAGGCTC
TGAAAATTTCAGTTGCCTCTGAACCAGTTGACCAGACAACTGGCACACCAGCTGTAACCTCTACTTCCTA
CTCACAATATAGAGAGAAGCCCAGCATTTTCTACCAACAGTCGTTGCCAAGTAGTCATCTAACTGAAGAG
GCTAAGAATGTTTCAGCGGTTCCTGGACCAGCTGACCAGAAGACTGTGATACCAATTTTACCCTCTACTT
TCTACTCACACACAGAGAAGCCTGGTGTTTTCTACCAACAGGTCTTGCCACATAGTCATCCAACTGAAGA
GGCTCTGAAAATTTCAGTTGCCTCTGAACCAGTTGACCAGACAACTGGCACACCAACCGTAACCTCTACT
TCTTACTCACAACATACAGAGAAGCCGAGTATTTTCTACCAGCAGTCGTTGCCAGGTAGTCATCTAACTG
AAGAGGCTAAGAACGTTTCAGCGGTTCCTGGACCAGCTGACCGGAAGACTGGGATACCAACTTTACCCTC
TACTTTCTACTCACACACAGAGAAGCCTGGTAGTTTCTACCAACAGGTCTTGCCACATAGTCATCTACCT
GAAGAGGCTTTGGAAGTTTCAGTTGCTCCTGGACCAGTTGACCAGACGATTGGCACACCAACTGTAACCT
CCCCTTCCAGCTCATTTGGAGAGAAGCCCATTGTTATCTACAAACAGGCCTTTCCAGAGGGTCATCTACC
TGAAGAGTCTCTGAAAGTTTCAGTTGCTCCTGGACCAGTTGGCCAGACAACTGGCGCACCAACTATAACC
TCTCCTTCCTACTCACAACATAGAGCAAAGTCTGGCAGTTTCTACCAACTGGCATTGCTAGGTAGTCAAA
TACCTGAAGAGGCTCTCAGAGTTTCTTCTGCTCCTGGACCAGCTGACCAGACAACTGGCATACCAACCAT
AACCTCTACTTCCTACTCATTTGGAGAGAAGCCGATTGTTAACTACAAACAGGCCTTTCCAGATGGTCAT
CTACCTGAAGAGGCTCTGAAAGTTTCCATTGTTTCTGGACCTACTGAAAAAAAGACTGACATACCAGCAG
GACCTTTAGGTTCCAGTGCACTTGGAGAGAAGCCCATTACTTTCTACCGGCAGGCTCTGCTAGACAGTCC
TCTAAATAAAGAGGTTGTGAAAGTTTCAGCTGCTCCTGGACCAGCTGACCAGAAGACTGAGACATTACCA
GTACATTCTACTAGCTACTCAAATAGGGGGAAGCCTGTCATTTTCTACCAGCAGACCCTATCAGACAGTC
ATTTACCTGAAGAAGCTCTGAAAGTTCCACCTGTTCCTGGACCAGATGCCCAGAAGACTGAGACACCATC
AGTATCCTCTAGTTTATACTCATATAGAGAGAAGCCCATTGTCTTCTACCAACAGGCCCTGCCAGACAGT
GAGCTAACTCAAGAAGCTCTGAAAGTTTCAGCTGTTCCTCAACCAGCTGACCAGAAGACTGGGTTATCTA
CTGTAACTTCCTCTTTCTATTCACATACAGAGAAGCCTAATATTTCTTACCAGCAAGAGTTGCCAGATAG
TCATCTAACTGAAGAGGCTCTGAAAGTTTCAAATGTTCCTGGACCAGCTGACCAGAAGACTGGGGTATCA
ACAGTAACCTCTACTTCCTACTCACACAGAGAGAAGCCCATTGTTTCCTACCAGCGAGAGTTGCCGCATT
TTACTGAAGCAGGTTTGAAAATTTTAAGAGTTCCTGGACCAGCTGACCAGAAGACTGGAATAAACATCCT
GCCCTCTAATTCCTACCCACAGAGAGAGCACTCTGTCATTTCTTATGAGCAGGAGTTGCCAGATCTTACT
GAAGTAACTTTGAAAGCAGTAGGGGTTCCTGGGCCTGCTGACCAGAAGACTGGGATACAAATAGCATCCT
CTAGTTCCTACTCAAATAGAGAGAAGGCCAGTATTTTTCATCAGCAGGAGTTGCCAGATGTTACTGAAGA
AGCTTTAAATGTTTTTGTTGTTCCTGGACAAGGTGACCGGAAGACTGAGATACCAACAGTACCTTTAAGT
TACTACTCACGTAGAGAGAAGCCCAGTGTTATCTCTCAACAGGAGTTGCCAGACAGTCATCTCACAGAAG
AGGCTCTGAAAGTTTCACCTGTTTCTATACCAGCAGAGCAGAAGACTGGGATACCAATAGGACTGTCTAG
TTCCTACTCACATTCACATAAAGAGAAACTCAAGATTTCAACTGTGCATATACCAGATGACCAGAAAACT
GAGTTTCCAGCAGCTACCCTTAGTTCCTACTCACAAATAGAGAAGCCCAAGATTTCAACTGTGATTGGAC
CAAATGACCAGAAGACTCCATCCCAGACAGCTTTTCATAGTTCCTATTCTCAAACAGTAAAGCCCAATAT
TTTATTTCAACAGCAGTTGCCAGATAGAGATCAAAGTAAAGGTACTCTAAAGATTTCAGCTGTCCCTGAA
CTAACTGATGTGAATACTGGAAAACCAGTATCTCTCTCTAGTTCTTATTTTCACAGAGAGAAATCGAATA
TTTTCAGTCCACAGGAATTGCCAGGTAGACATGTAACTGAAGATGTGCTGAAGGTTTCAACAATTCCTGG
ACCAGCTGGCCAGAAAACAGTATTACCAACAGCTCTTCCTAGTTCCTTTTCACATCGAGAGAAACCAGAT
ATTTTCTATCAAAAGGATTTGCCAGATAGACATCTAACTGAAGATGCTCTAAAGATCTCAAGTGCTCTTG
GGCAAGCTGATCAAATTACCGGATTACAAACAGTTCCCTCTGGTACTTACTCACATGGTGAGAATCACAA
GCTTGTTTCAGAACATGTCCAAAGGCTAATAGATAATTTGAATTCTTCTGACTCCAGTGTTAGCTCAAAT
AATGTGCTTTTAAATTCTCAGGCTGATGACAGAGTTGTAATAAATAAACCAGAATCTGCAGGTTTTAGAG
ATGTTGGCTCTGAAGAAATCCAGGATGCAGAAAATAGTGCTAAAACTCTTAAGGAAATTCGGACACTTTT
GATGGAGGCAGAAAATATGGCACTGAAACGATGCAATTTTCCTGCTCCCCTTGCCCGTTTCAGAGATATT
AGTGATATTTCATTTATACAATCTAAGAAGGTGGTTTGCTTCAAAGAACCCTCTTCCACGGGTGTATCTA
ATGGTGATTTGCTTCACAGACAGCCATTCACAGAGGAAAGCCCAAGCAGCAGGTGCATACAGAAGGATAT
TGGCACACAGACGAATTTGAAATGCCGGAGAGGCATTGAAAATTGGGAGTTTATTAGTTCAACTACAGTT
AGAAGTCCTCTACAGGAAGCAGAGAGCAAAGTCAGTATGGCATTAGAAGAAACTCTTAGGCAATATCAAG
CAGCCAAATCTGTAATGAGGTCTGAACCTGAAGGGTGTAGTGGAACCATTGGGAATAAAATTATTATCCC
TATGATGACTGTCATAAAAAGTGATTCAAGTAGTGATGCCAGTGATGGAAATGGTTCCTGCTCGTGGGAC
AGTAATTTACCAGAGTCTTTGGAATCAGTTTCTGATGTTCTTCTAAACTTCTTTCCATATGTTTCACCCA
AGACAAGTATAACAGATAGCAGGGAGGAAGAGGGTGTGTCAGAGAGTGAGGATGGTGGTGGTAGCAGTGT
AGATTCACTGGCTGCACATGTGAAAAACCTTCTGCAATGTGAATCCTCACTGAATCATGCTAAAGAAATA
CTCAGAAATGCAGAGGAAGAGGAAAGCCGGGTACGAGCACATGCCTGGAATATGAAGTTCAATTTAGCAC
ATGATTGTGGATACTCCATTTCAGAATTAAATGAAGATGACAGGAGGAAAGTAGAAGAGATCAAGGCAGA
GTTATTTGGTCATGGAAGAACAACTGACTTGTCCAAGGGTTTACAGAGTCCACGGGGAATGGGATGCAAG
CCAGAAGCTGTATGTAGTCACATTATTATTGAGAGCCATGAAAAGGGATGTTTCCGGACTCTAACTTCTG
AACATCCACAACTAGATAGACACCCTTGTGCTTTCAGATCTGCTGGACCCTCAGAAATGACCAGAGGACG
GCAGAACCCATCATCATGCAGAGCCAAGCATGTCAACCTTTCTGCATCCTTAGACCAGAACAACTCCCAT
TTCAAAGTTTGGAATTCCTTGCAGTTAAAAAGTCATTCCCCATTTCAGAACTTTATACCTGATGAATTCA
AAATCAGCAAAGGTCTTCGAATGCCATTCGATGAAAAGATGGACCCTTGGCTGTCAGAATTAGTAGAACC
TGCTTTTGTGCCACCTAAAGAAGTGGATTTTCATTCTTCATCACAAATGCCGTCCCCAGAACCCATGAAA
AAGTTTACTACCTCCATCACTTTTTCATCTCACCGACATTCTAAATGCATTTCCAATTCCTCTGTTGTTA
AGGTTGGTGTTACTGAAGGTAGCCAGTGTACTGGAGCATCTGTGGGGGTATTTAATTCTCATTTCACTGA
AGAACAAAATCCTCCCAGAGATCTTAAACAGAAAACCTCTTCCCCTTCATCATTTAAAATGCATAGTAAT
TCACAAGATAAAGAAGTGACTATTTTAGCAGAAGGTAGAAGGCAAAGCCAAAAATTACCTGTTGATTTTG
AGCGTTCTTTTCAAGAAGAAAAACCCTTAGAAAGATCAGATTTTACAGGCAGTCATTCTGAGCCCAGTAC
CAGGGCAAATTGTAGCAATTTCAAGGAAATTCAGATTTCTGATAACCATACCCTTATTAGCATGGGCAGA
CCAAGTTCCACCCTAGGAGTAAACAGATCGAGTTCCAGACTAGGAGTAAAAGAGAAGAATGTAACTATAA
CTCCAGATCTTCCTTCTTGCATTTTTCTTGAACAACGAGAGCTCTTTGAACAAAGCAAAGCCCCACGTGC
AGATGACCATGTGAGGAAACACCATTCTCCCTCTCCTCAACATCAGGATTATGTAGCTCCAGACCTTCCT
TCTTGCATTTTTCTTGAACAACGAGAACTCTTTGAACAGTGCAAAGCCCCATATGTAGATCATCAAATGA
GAGAAAACCATTCTCCCCTTCCTCAAGGTCAGGATTCTATAGCTTCAGACCTTCCGTCTCCCATTTCTCT
TGAACAATGCCAAAGCAAAGCGCCAGGTGTAGATGACCAAATGAATAAACACCATTTTCCCCTTCCTCAA
GGTCAGGATTGTGTAGTGGAAAAGAATAATCAACATAAGCCTAAATCACACATTTCTAATATAAATGTTG
AAGCCAAGTTCAATACTGTGGTCTCCCAGTCAGCCCCAAATCACTGTACATTAGCAGCATCTGCATCTAC
TCCTCCTTCAAATAGAAAAGCACTTTCTTGTGTTCATATAACTCTTTGTCCCAAGACTTCTTCCAAGTTG
GATAGTGGAACTTTAGATGAAAGATTCCATTCATTGGATGCTGCTTCTAAAGCGAGGATGAATAGTGAGT
TTAACTTTGACTTACATACTGTATCTTCGAGATCACTGGAACCAACCTCCAAATTATTGACCAGTAAACC
TGTAGCACAGGATCAAGAATCTTTAGGTTTTCTAGGACCTAAATCTTCACTGGATTTCCAAGTCGTACAG
CCTTCTCTTCCAGACAGTAACACTATTACTCAGGACTTGAAAACCATACCTTCTCAGAATAGCCAGATAG
TAACCTCCAGGCAAATACAAGTGAACATTTCAGATTTCGAAGGACATTCCAATCCAGAGGGGACCCCAGT
ATTTGCAGATCGATTACCAGAGAAGATGAAGACCCCACTTTCTGCTTTCTCTGAAAAATTGTCATCTGAT
GCAGTCACTCAGATAACAACAGAAAGTCCAGAAAAGACCCTATTTTCATCTGAGATTTTTATTAATGCTG
AAGATCGTGGACATGAAATTATAGAGCCTGGTAACCAGAAGCTACGCAAAGCTCCTGTCAAGTTTGCCTC
ATCATCTTCAGTCCAACAGGTTACTTTTTCTCGCGGCACAGATGGCCAGCCTTTATTATTGCCATATAAG
CCTTCTGGTAGTACCAAGATGTATTATGTTCCACAATTAAGACAAATTCCTCCATCTCCGGATTCCAAAT
CAGATACCACCGTTGAAAGCTCCCATTCAGGATCCAATGATGCCATTGCTCCAGACTTCCCAGCTCAGGT
GCTAGGCACAAGAGATGATGACCTCTCAGCCACTGTTAACATTAAACATAAAGAAGGAATCTACAGTAAG
AGGGTAGTGACTAAGGCATCCTTGCCAGTGGGAGAAAAACCCTTGCAGAATGAAAATGCAGATGCCTCAG
TTCAAGTGCTAATCACTGGGGATGAGAACCTCTCAGACAAAAAACAGCAAGAGATTCACAGTACAAGGGC
AGTGACTGAGGCTGCCCAGGCTAAAGAAAAAGAATCTTTGCAGAAAGATACTGCAGATTCCAGTGCTGCT
GCTGCTGCAGAGCACTCAGCTCAAGTAGGAGACCCAGAAATGAAGAACTTGCCAGACACTAAAGCCATTA
CACAGAAAGAGGAGATCCATAGGAAGAAGACAGTTCCCGAGGAAGCCTGGCCAAACAATAAAGAATCCCT
ACAGATCAATATTGAAGAGTCCGAATGTCATTCAGAATTTGAAAATACTACCCGTTCTGTCTTCAGGTCA
GCAAAGTTTTACATTCATCATCCCGTACACCTACCAAGTGATCAAGATATTTGCCATGAATCTTTGGGAA
AGAGTGTTTTCATGAGACATTCTTGGAAAGATTTCTTTCAGCATCATCCAGACAAACATAGAGAACACAT
GTGTCTTCCTCTTCCTTATCAAAACATGGACAAGACTAAGACAGATTATACCAGAATAAAGAGCCTCAGC
ATCAATGTGAATTTGGGAAACAAAGAAGTGATGGATACTACTAAAAGTCAAGTTAGAGATTATCCAAAAC
ATAATGGACAAATTAGTGATCCACAAAGGGATCAGAAGGTCACCCCAGAGCAAACAACTCAGCACACTGT
GAGTTTGAATGAACTGTGGAACAAGTATCGGGAGCGACAGAGGCAACAGAGACAGCCTGAGTTGGGTGAC
AGGAAAGAACTGTCCTTGGTGGACCGACTTGATCGTTTGGCTAAAATTCTTCAGAATCCAATCACACATT
CTCTCCAGGTCTCAGAAAGTACACATGATGATAGCAGAGGGGAACGAAGTGTGAAGGAATGGAGTGGTAG
ACAACAGCAGAGAAATAAGCTTCAGAAAAAGAAGCGGTTTAAAAGCCTAGAGAAAAGCCATAAAAATACA
GGCGAGCTTAAAAAAAGCAAGGTGCTTTCTCATCATCGAGCTGGGAGGTCTAATCAAATTAAAATTGAAC
AGATTAAATTTGATAAATATATTCTGAGTAAACAGCCAGGTTTTAATTATATAAGCAACACTTCTTCGGA
TTGTCGGCCCTCAGAGGAGAGTGAGCTGCTCACAGATACTACCACCAACATCCTTTCCGGCACCACTTCT
ACTGTCGAATCAGATATATTGACCCAAACAGATAGAGAGGTGGCTCTGCACGAAAGGAGTAGCTCTGTTT
CCACTATTGACACTGCCCGGCTGATTCAAGCTTTTGGCCATGAAAGAGTATGCTTGTCACCCAGACGAAT
TAAATTATATAGCAGCATCACCAACCAACAGAGGAGATACCTTGAGAAGCGGAGCAAACACAGCAAGAAA
GTGCTGAATACAGGTCATCCCCTAGTGACTTCTGAGCACACCAGAAGGAGACACATCCAGGTAGCAAACC
ATGTGATTTCTTCTGACTCTATTTCCTCTTCTGCCAGTAGTTTCCTGAGCTCAAACTCTACTTTTTGCAA
CAAGCAGAATGTACACATGTTAAACAAGGGCATACAAGCAGGTAACTTGGAGATTGTGAACGGTGCCAAA
AAACACACTCGAGATGTTGGGATAACTTTCCCAACTCCAAGTTCCAGCGAGGCTAAATTGGAAGAGAACA
GTGATGTGACTTCTTGGTCAGAAGAAAAACGTGAAGAGAAAATGCTCTTTACCGGTTATCCTGAGGACAG
AAAGTTAAAAAAGAACAAGAAGAATTCCCATGAAGGAGTTTCCTGGTTTGTTCCTGTGGAAAATGTGGAG
TCTAGATCAAAGAAGGAAAACGTGCCTAACACTTGTGGCCCTGGCATCTCCTGGTTTGAACCAATAACCA
AGACCAGACCCTGGAGGGAGCCACTGCGGGAGCAGAACTGTCAGGGGCAGCACCTGGACGGTCGGGGCTA
CCTGGCGGGCCCAGGCAGAGAGGCTGGCAGAGACCTACTGAAGCCATTTGTGAGAGCAACCCTTCAGGAA
TCGCTTCAGTTTCACAGACCTGACTTCATCTCCCGCTCTGGGGAGCGGATAAAGCGCCTGAAGTTAATAG
TCCAGGAGAGGAAGCTGCAGAGCATGTTACAGACCGAGCGGGATGCACTATTCAACATTGACAGGGAACG
GCAGGGCCACCAGAATCGCATGTGCCCGCTGCCCAAGAGAGTCTTCCTGGCTATCCAGAAGAACAAGCCT
ATCAGCAAGAAGGAAATGATTCAGAGGTCCAAACGGATTTATGAGCAGCTTCCAGAAGTACAGAAAAAGA
GAGAAGAAGAGAAGAGAAAATCAGAATATAAGTCATACCGGCTGCGAGCCCAGCTATATAAAAAGAGAGT
GACCAATCAACTTCTGGGGAGAAAAGTTCCCTGGGACTGACACAAGTTTATTTTCCTCAGAGTCGAGGTA
CCGCGGCCGCTACCCAGCTTTC
Features (pLannotate 1.2.2; 31 found; start..end, strand, type, name):
     85..196     +  polyA_signal   bGH poly(A) signal: bovine growth hormone polyadenylation signal
    737..2294    -  rep_origin     oriP (fragment): Epstein-Barr virus oriP replication origin (Yates et al., 2000)
   2407..2625    -  CDS            gL (fragment): GL_EBVB9 - Experimental evidence at protein level: Swiss-Prot protein existence level 1. The heterodimer glycoprotein H-glycoprotein L is required for the fusion of viral and plasma membranes leading to virus entry into the host cell. Acts as a functional inhibitor of gH and maintains gH in an inhibited form. Upon binding to host integrins, gL dissociates from gH leading to activation of the viral fusion glycoproteins gB and gH. Fusion of EBV with B-lymphocytes requires the additional receptor- binding protein gp42, which forms a complex with gH/gL. The heterodimer gH/gL targets also host EPHA
   2708..4593    -  CDS            EBNA1: Epstein-Barr nuclear antigen 1, also known as EBNA-1 crucial for latent viral infection, and for episomal amplification of vectors containing the oriP origin (Okita et al., 2013)
   4631..4975    -  CDS            BRRF2_EBVB9 (fragment): Protein inferred from homology: Swiss-Prot protein existence level 3. From Epstein-Barr virus (strain B95-8) (HHV-4) (Human herpesvirus 4).
   4978..5001    -  promoter       tet promoter (fragment): E. coli promoter for tetracycline efflux protein gene
   5114..5218    +  promoter       AmpR promoter: bla
   5219..6079    +  CDS            AmpR: β-lactamase; bla; confers resistance to ampicillin, carbenicillin, and related antibiotics
   6250..6838    +  rep_origin     ori: high-copy-number ColE1/pMB1/pBR322/pUC origin of replication
   6884..7007    -  CDS            TcR (fragment): tetracycline efflux protein; tet; confers resistance to tetracycline
   7045..7342    +  promoter       SV40 promoter: SV40 enhancer and early promoter
   7364..7762    +  CDS            BSD: blasticidin S deaminase; Aspergillus terreus BSD; confers resistance to blasticidin
   7806..7940    +  polyA_signal   SV40 poly(A) signal: SV40 polyadenylation signal
   8062..8114    -  misc_feature   bom (fragment): basis of mobility region from pBR322
   8245..8338    +  ncRNA          Retro dr1: Accession: RF00214 - Retrovirus direct repeat 1 (dr1)
   8374..8635    +  promoter       RSV promoter: Rous sarcoma virus enhancer/promoter
   8661..8721    +  promoter       SV40 promoter (fragment): SV40 early promoter
   8752..9324    +  intron         β-globin intron: intron from rabbit β-globin gene
   9379..9397    +  promoter       T7 promoter: promoter for bacteriophage T7 RNA polymerase
   9408..10028   +  CDS            tetR: TETR2_ECOLX - Experimental evidence at protein level: Swiss-Prot protein existence level 1. TetR is the repressor of the tetracycline resistance element; its N-terminal region forms a helix-turn-helix structure and binds DNA. Binding of tetracycline to TetR reduces the repressor affinity for the tetracycline resistance gene (tetA) promoter operator sites. From Escherichia coli.
  10070..10191   +  polyA_signal   SV40 poly(A) signal: SV40 polyadenylation signal
  10246..10625   +  enhancer       CMV enhancer: human cytomegalovirus immediate early enhancer
  10626..10829   +  promoter       CMV promoter: human cytomegalovirus (CMV) immediate early promoter
  10831..10850   +  promoter       PLtetO-1 promoter (fragment): modified phage lambda PL promoter with tet operator sites (Lutz and Bujard, 1997)
  10852..10871   +  promoter       PLtetO-1 promoter (fragment): modified phage lambda PL promoter with tet operator sites (Lutz and Bujard, 1997)
  10879..10912   +  promoter       TRE3GV promoter (fragment): 3rd-generation Tet-responsive promoter that can be activated by binding of Tet-On® 3G, optimized for retroviral and lentiviral vectors
  11028..11045   +  CDS            9xHis (fragment): 9xHis affinity tag
  11046..11588   +  CDS            MGMT (fragment): MGMT_HUMAN - Experimental evidence at protein level: Swiss-Prot protein existence level 1. Involved in the cellular defense against the biological effects of O6-methylguanine (O6-MeG) and O4-methylthymine (O4-MeT) in DNA. Repairs the methylated nucleobase in DNA by stoichiometrically transferring the methyl group to a cysteine residue in the enzyme. This is a suicide reaction: the enzyme is irreversibly inactivated. From Homo sapiens (Human).
  11631..11655   +  protein_bind   attB1: mutant version of attB; recombination site for the Gateway® BP reaction BP Clonase™
  11673..24047   +  CDS            ALMS1: ALMS1_HUMAN - Also known as KIAA0328. Experimental evidence at protein level: Swiss-Prot protein existence level 1. Involved in PCM1-dependent intracellular transport. Required, directly or indirectly, for the localization of NCAPD2 to the proximal ends of centrioles. Required for proper formation and/or maintenance of primary cilia (PC), microtubule-based structures that protrude from the surface of epithelial cells. From Homo sapiens (Human).
  24092..14      -  protein_bind   attB2 (across the origin): mutant version of attB; recombination site for the Gateway® BP reaction BP Clonase™
