[The description below was written by a language model from this plasmid's Addgene catalogue record and pLannotate feature annotations shown in this document.]
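Description:
pEBTetBl-CLIP-ALMS1 is a large (about 24 kb) episomal mammalian expression plasmid for tetracycline-regulated production of the human centrosomal protein ALMS1 fused at its N terminus to the CLIP-tag. The pEBTetBl backbone carries the Epstein-Barr virus oriP origin together with an EBNA1 coding sequence, an arrangement that allows the plasmid to be retained as a replicating episome in suitable mammalian cells rather than depending on integration. Short flanking EBV fragments annotated as gL and BRRF2 appear to be remnants carried along with this viral segment. Mammalian selection is provided by a blasticidin S deaminase gene driven by the SV40 early promoter with an SV40 polyadenylation signal. In E. coli the plasmid is maintained through a high-copy ColE1/pUC-type origin and ampicillin resistance.

The expression cassette uses the CMV enhancer/promoter followed by two tet operator sites (CMV-TetO2). A separate cassette on the same plasmid expresses the Tet repressor from an RSV-based promoter region with a rabbit β-globin intron and SV40 poly(A). TetR therefore holds the CMV-TetO2 promoter off until tetracycline or an analogue releases it, making the system self-contained. Downstream of the promoter lie a His tag (the record also lists a FLAG tag, which is not separately annotated) and an MGMT-derived sequence corresponding to the CLIP-tag, an engineered alkyltransferase that labels itself covalently with benzylcytosine substrates. This is followed by the ALMS1 open reading frame, flanked by attB1 and attB2 sites left by Gateway cloning and terminated by the bGH polyadenylation signal. The associated study applied selective chemical crosslinking to centrosomal protein complexes, so the construct suits inducible expression of CLIP-ALMS1 for covalent labelling or crosslinking experiments.
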