Addgene plasmid #136877: pEBTetBl-CLIP-ALMS1
Purpose: Mammalian expression of the centrosomal protein ALMS1 N-terminally fused to CLIP-tag
Depositing lab: Kai Johnsson. Depositing organization: Swiss Federal Institute of Technology (EPFL). Publication: Selective chemical crosslinking reveals a Cep57-Cep63-Cep152 centrosomal complex. Lukinavicius G, Lavogina D, Orpinell M, Umezawa K, Reymond L, Garin N, Gonczy P, Johnsson K. Curr Biol. 2013 Feb 4;23(3):265-70. doi: 10.1016/j.cub.2012.12.030. Epub 2013 Jan 17. PubMed 23333316.
Backbone
  Vector backbone: pEBTetBl
  Vector type: Mammalian Expression
  Selectable markers: Blasticidin
Growth in bacteria
  Bacterial resistance: Ampicillin, 100 μg/mL
  Growth temperature: 37°C
  Growth strain: DH5alpha
  Copy number: High Copy
Gene/Insert
  Gene/Insert name: CLIP-ALMS1
  Species: H. sapiens (human), Synthetic
  Entrez Gene: ALMS1 (a.k.a. ALSS)
  Promoter: CMV-TetO2
  Tag / fusion protein: FLAG-tag / His-tag (N terminal on insert)
  Cloning method: Gateway Cloning
  Sequencing primers: 5′ CMV_Fwd; 3′ BGH_Rev
Terms and licenses: Academic/Nonprofit Terms; Industry Terms: Not Available to Industry
How to cite: pEBTetBl-CLIP-ALMS1 was a gift from Kai Johnsson (Addgene plasmid # 136877 ; http://n2t.net/addgene:136877 ; RRID:Addgene_136877)
